>Addgene plasmid #131089 | pLR04_AAVS1_Donor_HLAEB2M | addgene full sequence | sequence record 256901 | Addgene NGS Result
CTAGCTAGTCCTGCAGGTTTAAACGAATTCGCCCTTTGCTTTCTCTGACCAGCATTCTCTCCCCTGGGCC
TGTGCCGCTTTCTGTCTGCAGCTTGTGGCCTGGGTCACCTCTACGGCTGGCCCAGATCCTTCCCTGCCGC
CTCCTTCAGGTTCCGTCTTCCTCCACTCCCTCTTCCCCTTGCTCTCTGCTGTGTTGCTGCCCAAGGATGC
TCTTTCCGGAGCACTTCCTTCTCGGCGCTGCACCACGTGATGTCCTCTGAGCGGATCCTCCCCGTGTCTG
GGTCCTCTCCGGGCATCTCTCCTCCCTCACCCAACCCCATGCCGTCTTCACTCGCTGGGTTCCCTTTTCC
TTCTCCTTCTGGGGCCTGTGCCATCTCTCGTTTCTTAGGATGGCCTTCTCCGACGGATGTCTCCCTTGCG
TCCCGCCTCCCCTTCTTGTAGGCCTGCATCATCACCGTTTTTCTGGACAACCCCAAAGTACCCCGTCTCC
CTGGCTTTAGCCACCTCTCCATCCTCTTGCTTTCTTTGCCTGGACACCCCGTTCTCCTGTGGATTCGGGT
CACCTCTCACTCCTTTCATTTGGGCAGCTCCCCTACCCCCCTTACCTCTCTAGTCTGTGCTAGCTCTTCC
AGCCCCCTGTCATGGCATCTTCCAGGGGTCCGAGAGCTCAGCTAGTCTTCTTCCTCCAACCCGGGCCCCT
ATGTCCACTTCAGGACAGCATGTTTGCTGCCTCCAGGGATCCTGTGTCCCCGAGCTGGGACCACCTTATA
TTCCCAGGGCCGGTTAATGTGGCTCTGGTTCTGGGTACTTTTATCTGTCCCCTCCACCCCACAGTGGGGC
AAGCTTCTGACCTCTTCTCTTCCTCCCACAGGGCCTCGAGAGATCTGGCAGCGGAGAGGGCAGAGGAAGT
CTTCTAACATGCGGTGACGTGGAGGAGAATCCCGGCCCTAGGCTCGAGATGACCGAGTACAAGCCCACGG
TGCGCCTCGCCACCCGCGACGACGTCCCCAGGGCCGTACGCACCCTCGCCGCCGCGTTCGCCGACTACCC
CGCCACGCGCCACACCGTCGATCCGGACCGCCACATCGAGCGGGTCACCGAGCTGCAAGAACTCTTCCTC
ACGCGCGTCGGGCTCGACATCGGCAAGGTGTGGGTCGCGGACGACGGCGCCGCGGTGGCGGTCTGGACCA
CGCCGGAGAGCGTCGAAGCGGGGGCGGTGTTCGCCGAGATCGGCCCGCGCATGGCCGAGTTGAGCGGTTC
CCGGCTGGCCGCGCAGCAACAGATGGAAGGCCTCCTGGCGCCGCACCGGCCCAAGGAGCCCGCGTGGTTC
CTGGCCACCGTCGGCGTCTCGCCCGACCACCAGGGCAAGGGTCTGGGCAGCGCCGTCGTGCTCCCCGGAG
TGGAGGCGGCCGAGCGCGCCGGGGTGCCCGCCTTCCTGGAGACCTCCGCGCCCCGCAACCTCCCCTTCTA
CGAGCGGCTCGGCTTCACCGTCACCGCCGACGTCGAGGTGCCCGAAGGACCGCGCACCTGGTGCATGACC
CGCAAGCCCGGTGCCTGATCTAGAGGGCCCGTTTAAACCCGCTGATCAGCCTCGACTGTGCCTTCTAGTT
GCCAGCCATCTGTTGTTTGCCCCTCCCCCGTGCCTTCCTTGACCCTGGAAGGTGCCACTCCCACTGTCCT
TTCCTAATAAAATGAGGAAATTGCATCGCATTGTCTGAGTAGGTGTCATTCTATTCTGGGGGGTGGGGTG
GGGCAGGACAGCAAGGGGGAGGATTGGGAAGACAATAGCAGGCATGCTGGGGATGCGGTGGGCTCTATGG
GTCTCGACATTGATTATTGACTAGTTATTAATAGTAATCAATTACGGGGTCATTAGTTCATAGCCCATAT
ATGGAGTTCCGCGTTACATAACTTACGGTAAATGGCCCGCCTGGCTGACCGCCCAACGACCCCCGCCCAT
TGACGTCAATAATGACGTATGTTCCCATAGTAACGCCAATAGGGACTTTCCATTGACGTCAATGGGTGGA
GTATTTACGGTAAACTGCCCACTTGGCAGTACATCAAGTGTATCATATGCCAAGTACGCCCCCTATTGAC
GTCAATGACGGTAAATGGCCCGCCTGGCATTATGCCCAGTACATGACCTTATGGGACTTTCCTACTTGGC
AGTACATCTACGTATTAGTCATCGCTATTACCATGGTCGAGGTGAGCCCCACGTTCTGCTTCACTCTCCC
CATCTCCCCCCCCTCCCCACCCCCAATTTTGTATTTATTTATTTTTTAATTATTTTGTGCAGCGATGGGG
GCGGGGGGGGGGGGGGGGCGCGCGCCRGGGGGGGGGGGGGGGGGGGGGGGGGGGGGSGGGGSGRGGCGGA
GAGGTGCGGCGGCAGCCAATCAGAGCGGCGCGCTCCGAAAGTTTCCTTTTATGGCGAGGCGGCGGCGGCG
GCGGCCCTATAAAAAGCGAAGCGCGCGGCGGGCGGGAGTCGCTGCGCGCTGCCTTCGCCCCGTGCCCCGC
TCCGCCGCCGCCTCGCGCCGCCCGCCCCGGCTCTGACTGACCGCGTTACTCCCACAGGTGAGCGGGCGGG
ACGGCCCTTCTCCTCCGGGCTGTAATTAGCGCTTGGTTTAATGACGGCTTGTTTCTTTTCTGTGGCTGCG
TGAAAGCCTTGAGGGGCTCCGGGAGGGCCCTTTGTGCGGGGGGAGCGGCTCGGGGGGTGCGTGCGTGTGT
GTGTGCGTGGGGAGCGCCGCGTGCGGCTCCGCGCTGCCCGGCGGCTGTGAGCGCTGCGGGCGCGGCGCGG
GGCTTTGTGCGCTCCGCAGTGTGCGCGAGGGGAGCGCGGCCGGGGGCGGTGCCCCGCGGTGCGGGGGGGG
CTGCGAGGGGAACAAAGGCTGCGTGCGGGGTGTGTGCGTGGGGGGGTGAGCAGGGGGTGTGGGCGCGTCG
GTCGGGCTGCAACCCCCCCTGCACCCCCCTCCCCGAGTTGCTGAGCACGGCCCGGCTTCGGGTGCGGGGC
TCCGTACGGGGCGTGGCGCGGGGCTCGCCGTGCCGGGCGGGGGGTGGCGGCAGGTGGGGGTGCCGGGCGG
GGCGGGGCCGCCTCGGGCCGGGGAGGGCTCGGGGGAGGGGCGCGGCGGCCCCCGGAGCGCCGGCGGCTGT
CGAGGCGCGGCGAGCCGCAGCCATTGCCTTTTATGGTAATCGTGCGAGAGGGCGCAGGGACTTCCTTTGT
CCCAAATCTGTGCGGAGCCGAAATCTGGGAGGCGCCGCCGCACCCCCTCTAGCGGGCGCGGGGCGAAGCG
GTGCGGCGCCGGCAGGAAGGAAATGGGCGGGGAGGGCCTTCGTGCGTCGCCGCGCCGCCGTCCCCTTCTC
CCTCTCCAGCCTCGGGGCTGTCCGCGGGGGGACGGCTGCCTTCGGGGGGGACGGGGCAGGGCGGGGTTCG
GCTTCTGGCGTGTGACCGGCGGCTCTAGAGCCTCTGCTAACCATGTTCATGCCTTCTTCTTTTTCCTACA
GCTCCTGGGCAACGTGCTGGTTATTGTGCTGTCTCATCATTTTGGCAAAGAATTCGTCGAATGGTAGATG
GAACCCTCCTTTTACTCCTCTCGGAGGCCCTGGCCCTTACCCAGACCTGGGCG
[828 nt withheld, positions 3624-4451]
GCTTCCCAGCCCACCATCCCCATCGTGGGCATCATTGCTGGCCTGGTTCTCCTTGGATCTGTGGTCTCTG
GAGCTGTGGTTGCTGCTGTGATATGGAGGAAGAAGAGCTCAGGTGGAAAAGGAGGGAGCTACTCTAAGGC
TGAGTGGAGCGACAGTGCCCAGGGGTCTGAGTCTCACAGCTTGGGAGGAGGTGGAAGCGGAGGAGGAGGA
AGCGGAGGAGGAGGTAGCTCTCGCTCCGTGGCCTTAGCTGTGCTCGCGCTACTCTCTCTTTCTGGCCTGG
AGGCT
[297 nt withheld, positions 4737-5033]
TAACGCGTGAATTCGATATCAAGCTTATCGATAATCAACCTCTGGATTACAAAATTTGTGAAAGATTGAC
TGGTATTCTTAACTATGTTGCTCCTTTTACGCTATGTGGATACGCTGCTTTAATGCCTTTGTATCATGCT
ATTGCTTCCCGTATGGCTTTCATTTTCTCCTCCTTGTATAAATCCTGGTTGCTGTCTCTTTATGAGGAGT
TGTGGCCCGTTGTCAGGCAACGTGGCGTGGTGTGCACTGTGTTTGCTGACGCAACCCCCACTGGTTGGGG
CATTGCCACCACCTGTCAGCTCCTTTCCGGGACTTTCGCTTTCCCCCTCCCTATTGCCACGGCGGAACTC
ATCGCCGCCTGCCTTGCCCGCTGCTGGACAGGGGCTCGGCTGTTGGGCACTGACAATTCCGTGGTGTTGT
CGGGGAAATCATCGTCCTTTCCTTGGCTGCTCGCCTATGTTGCCACCTGGATTCTGCGCGGGACGTCCTT
CTGCTACGTCCCTTCGGCCCTCAATCCAGCGGACCTTCCTTCCCGCGGCCTGCTGCCGGCTCTGCGGCCT
CTTCCGCGTCTTCGCCTTCGCCCTCAGACGAGTCGGATCTCCCTTTGGGCCGCCTCCCCGCATCGATACC
GAGCGCTGCTCGAGAGATCTACGGGTGGCATCCCTGTGACCCCTCCCCAGTGCCTCTCCTGGCCCTGGAA
GTTGCCACTCCAGTGCCCACCAGCCTTGTCCTAATAAAATTAAGTTGCATCATTTTGTCTGACTAGGTGT
CCTTCTATAATATTATGGGGTGGAGGGGGGTGGTATGGAGCAAGGGGCAAGTTGGGAAGACAACCTGTAG
GGCCTGCGGGGTCTATTGGGAACCAAGCTGGAGTGCAGTGGCACAATCTTGGCTCACTGCAATCTCCGCC
TCCTGGGTTCAAGCGATTCTCCTGCCTCAGCCTCCCGAGTTGTTGGGATTCCAGGCATGCATGACCAGGC
TCAGCTAATTTTTGTTTTTTTGGTAGAGACGGGGTTTCACCATATTGGCCAGGCTGGTCTCCAACTCCTA
ATCTCAGGTGATCTACCCACCTTGGCCTCCCAAATTGCTGGGATTACAGGCGTGAACCACTGCTCCCTTC
CCTGTCCTTCTGATTTTGTAGGTAACCAGGCGCGTGAATTCACTCCTCAGGTGCAGGCTGCCTATCAGAA
GGTGGTGGCTGGTGTGGCCAATGCCCTGGCTCACAAATACCACTGAGATCTTTTTCCCTCTGCCAAAAAT
TATGGGGACATCATGAAGCCCCTTGAGCATCTGACTTCTGGCTAATAAAGGAAATTTATTTTCATTGCAA
TAGTGTGTTGGAATTTTTTGTGTCTCTCACTCGGAAGGACATATGGGAGGGCAAATCATTTAAAACATCA
GAATGAGTATTTGGTTTAGAGTTTGGCAACATATGCCCATATGCTGGCTGCCATGAACAAAGGTTGGCTA
TAAAGAGGTCATCAGTATATGAAACAGCCCCCTGCTGTCCATTCCTTATTCCATAGAAAAGCCTTGACTT
GAGGTTAGATTTTTTTTATATTTTGTTTTGTGTTATTTTTTTCTTTAACATCCCTAAAATTTTCCTTACA
TGTTTTACTAGCCAGATTTTTCCTCCTCTCCTGACTACTCCCAGTCATAGCTGTCCCTCTTCTCTTATGG
AGATCCCTCGACCTGCAGCCCAAGCTTGGCGTAATCATGGTCATAGCTGTTTCCTGTGTGAAATTGTTAT
CCGCTCACAATTCCACACAACATACGAGCCGGAAGCATAAAGTGTAAAGCCTGGGGTGCCTAATGAGTGA
GCTAACTCACATTAATTGCGTTGCGCTCACTGCCCGCTTTCCAGTCGGGAAACCTGTCGTGCCAGCGGAT
CGACAGTACTAAGCTTTACTAGGGACAGGATTGGTGACAGAAAAGCCCCATCCTTAGGCCTCCTCCTTCC
TAGTCTCCTGATATTGGGTCTAACCCCCACCTCCTGTTAGGCAGATTCCTTATCTGGTGACACACCCCCA
TTTCCTGGAGCCATCTCTCTCCTTGCCAGAACCTCTAAGGTTTGCTTACGATGGAGCCAGAGAGGATCCT
GGGAGGGAGAGCTTGGCAGGGGGTGGGAGGGAAGGGGGGGATGCGTGACCTGCCCGGTTCTCAGTGGCCA
CCCTGCGCTACCCTCTCCCAGAACCTGAGCTGCTCTGACGCGGCTGTCTGGTGCGTTTCACTGATCCTGG
TGCTGCAGCTTCCTTACACTTCCCAAGAGGAGAAGCAGTTTGGAAAAACAAAATCAGAATAAGTTGGTCC
TGAGTTCTAACTTTGGCTCTTCACCTTTCTAGTCCCCAATTTATATTGTTCCTCCGTGCGTCAGTTTTAC
CTGTGAGATAAGGCCAGTAGCCAGCCCCGTCCTGGCAGGGCTGTGGTGAGGAGGGGGGTGTCCGTGTGGA
AAACTCCCTTTGTGAGAATGGTGCGTCCTAGGTGTTCACCAGGTCGTGGCCGCCTCTACTCCCTTTCTCT
TTCTCCATCCTTCTTTCCTTAAAGAGTCCCCAGTGCTATCTGGGACATATTCCTCCGCCCAGAGCAGGGT
CCCGCTTCCCTAAGGCCCTGCTCTGGGCTTCTGGGTTTGAGTCCTTGGCAAGCCCAGGAGAGGCGCTCAG
GCTTCCCTGTCCCCCTTCCTCGTCCACCATCTCATGCCCCTGGCTCTCCTGCCCCTTCCCTACAGGGGTT
CCTGGCTCTGCTCTAAGGGCGAATTCGCGGCCGCTAAATTCAATTCGCCCTATAGTGAGTCGTATTACAA
TTCACTGGCCGTCGTTTTACAACGTCGTGACTGGGAAAACCCTGGCGTTACCCAACTTAATCGCCTTGCA
GCACATCCCCCTTTCGCCAGCTGGCGTAATAGCGAAGAGGCCCGCACCGATCGCCCTTCCCAACAGTTGC
GCAGCCTATACGTACGGCAGTTTAAGGTTTACACCTATAAAAGAGAGAGCCGTTATCGTCTGTTTGTGGA
TGTACAGAGTGATATTATTGACACGCCGGGGCGACGGATGGTGATCCCCCTGGCCAGTGCACGTCTGCTG
TCAGATAAAGTCTCCCGTGAACTTTACCCGGTGGTGCATATCGGGGATGAAAGCTGGCGCATGATGACCA
CCGATATGGCCAGTGTGCCGGTCTCCGTTATCGGGGAAGAAGTGGCTGATCTCAGCCACCGCGAAAATGA
CATCAAAAACGCCATTAACCTGATGTTCTGGGGAATATAAATGTCAGGCATGAGATTATCAAAAAGGATC
TTCACCTAGATCCTTTTCACGTAGAAAGCCAGTCCGCAGAAACGGTGCTGACCCCGGATGAATGTCAGCT
ACTGGGCTATCTGGACAAGGGAAAACGCAAGCGCAAAGAGAAAGCAGGTAGCTTGCAGTGGGCTTACATG
GCGATAGCTAGACTGGGCGGTTTTATGGACAGCAAGCGAACCGGAATTGCCAGCTGGGGCGCCCTCTGGT
AAGGTTGGGAAGCCCTGCAAAGTAAACTGGATGGCTTTCTTGCCGCCAAGGATCTGATGGCGCAGGGGAT
CAAGCTCTGATCAAGAGACAGGATGAGGATCGTTTCGCATGATTGAACAAGATGGATTGCACGCAGGTTC
TCCGGCCGCTTGGGTGGAGAGGCTATTCGGCTATGACTGGGCACAACAGACAATCGGCTGCTCTGATGCC
GCCGTGTTCCGGCTGTCAGCGCAGGGGCGCCCGGTTCTTTTTGTCAAGACCGACCTGTCCGGTGCCCTGA
ATGAACTGCAAGACGAGGCAGCGCGGCTATCGTGGCTGGCCACGACGGGCGTTCCTTGCGCAGCTGTGCT
CGACGTTGTCACTGAAGCGGGAAGGGACTGGCTGCTATTGGGCGAAGTGCCGGGGCAGGATCTCCTGTCA
TCTCACCTTGCTCCTGCCGAGAAAGTATCCATCATGGCTGATGCAATGCGGCGGCTGCATACGCTTGATC
CGGCTACCTGCCCATTCGACCACCAAGCGAAACATCGCATCGAGCGAGCACGTACTCGGATGGAAGCCGG
TCTTGTCGATCAGGATGATCTGGACGAAGAGCATCAGGGGCTCGCGCCAGCCGAACTGTTCGCCAGGCTC
AAGGCGAGCATGCCCGACGGCGAGGATCTCGTCGTGACCCATGCATGGCGATGCCTGCTTGCCGAATATC
ATGGTGGAAAATGGCCGCTTTTCTGGATTCATCGACTGTGGCCGGCTGGGTGTGGCGGACCGCTATCAGG
ACATAGCGTTGGCTACCCGTGATATTGCTGAAGAGCTTGGCGGCGAATGGGCTGACCGCTTCCTCGTGCT
TTACGGTATCGCCGCTCCCGATTCGCAGCGCATCGCCTTCTATCGCCTTCTTGACGAGTTCTTCTGAATT
ATTAACGCTTACAATTTCCTGATGCGGTATTTTCTCCTTACGCATCTGTGCGGTATTTCACACCGCATCA
GGTGGCACTTTTCGGGGAAATGTGCGCGGAACCCCTATTTGTTTATTTTTCTAAATACATTCAAATATGT
ATCCGCTCATGAGATTATCAAAAAGGATCTTCACCTAGATCCTTTTAAATTAAAAATGAAGTTTTAAATC
AATCTAAAGTATATATGAGTAAACTTGGTCTGACAGTTACCAATGCTTAATCAGTGAGGCACCTATCTCA
GCGATCTGTCTATTTCGTTCATCCATAGTTGCCTGACTCCCCGTCGTGTAGATAACTACGATACGGGAGG
GCTTACCATCTGGCCCCAGTGCTGCAATGATACCGCGAGACCCACGCTCACCGGCTCCAGATTTATCAGC
AATAAACCAGCCAGCCGGAAGGGCCGAGCGCAGAAGTGGTCCTGCAACTTTATCCGCCTCCATCCAGTCT
ATTAATTGTTGCCGGGAAGCTAGAGTAAGTAGTTCGCCAGTTAATAGTTTGCGCAACGTTGTTGCCATTG
CTACAGGCATCGTGGTGTCACGCTCGTCGTTTGGTATGGCTTCATTCAGCTCCGGTTCCCAACGATCAAG
GCGAGTTACATGATCCCCCATGTTGTGCAAAAAAGCGGTTAGCTCCTTCGGTCCTCCGATCGTTGTCAGA
AGTAAGTTGGCCGCAGTGTTATCACTCATGGTTATGGCAGCACTGCATAATTCTCTTACTGTCATGCCAT
CCGTAAGATGCTTTTCTGTGACTGGTGAATACTCAACCAAGTCATTCTGAGAATAGTGTATGCGGCGACC
GAGTTGCTCTTGCCCGGCGTCAATACGGGATAATACCGCGCCACATAGCAGAACTTTAAAAGTGCTCATC
ATTGGAAAACGTTCTTCGGGGCGAAAACTCTCAAGGATCTTACCGCTGTTGAGATCCAGTTCGATGTAAC
CCACTCGTGCACCCAACTGATCTTCAGCATCTTTTACTTTCACCAGCGTTTCTGGGTGAGCAAAAACAGG
AAGGCAAAATGCCGCAAAAAAGGGAATAAGGGCGACACGGAAATGTTGAATACTCATACTCTTCCTTTTT
CAATATTATTGAAGCATTTATCAGGGTTATTGTCTCATGACCAAAATCCCTTAACGTGAGTTTTCGTTCC
ACTGAGCGTCAGACCCCGTAGAAAAGATCAAAGGATCTTCTTGAGATCCTTTTTTTCTGCGCGTAATCTG
CTGCTTGCAAACAAAAAAACCACCGCTACCAGCGGTGGTTTGTTTGCCGGATCAAGAGCTACCAACTCTT
TTTCCGAAGGTAACTGGCTTCAGCAGAGCGCAGATACCAAATACTGTTCTTCTAGTGTAGCCGTAGTTAG
GCCACCACTTCAAGAACTCTGTAGCACCGCCTACATACCTCGCTCTGCTAATCCTGTTACCAGTGGCTGC
TGCCAGTGGCGATAAGTCGTGTCTTACCGGGTTGGACTCAAGACGATAGTTACCGGATAAGGCGCAGCGG
TCGGGCTGAACGGGGGGTTCGTGCACACAGCCCAGCTTGGAGCGAACGACCTACACCGAACTGAGATACC
TACAGCGTGAGCTATGAGGAAGCGCCACGCTTCCCGAAGGGAGAAAGGCGGACAGGTATCCGGTAAGCGG
CAGGGTCGGAACAGGAGAGCGCACGAGGGAGCTTCCAGGGGGAAACGCCTGGTATCTTTATAGTCCTGTC
GGGTTTCGCCACCTCTGACTTGAGCGTCGATTTTTGTGATGCTCGTCAGGGGGGCGGAGCCTATGGAAAA
ACGCCAGCAACGCGGCCTTTTTACGGTTCCTGGCCTTTTGCTGGCCTTTTGCTCACATGTTCTTTCCTGC
GTTATCCCCTGATTCTGTGGATAACCGTATTACCGCCTTTGAGTGAGCTGATACCGCTCGCCGCAGCCGA
ACGACCGAGCGCAGCGAGTCAGTGAGCGAGGAAGCGGAAGAGCGCCCAATACGCAAACCGCCTCTCCCCG
CGCGTTGGCCGATTCATTAATGCAGCTGGCACGACAGGTTTCCCGACTGGAAAGCGGGCAGTGAGCGCAA
CGCAATTAATGTGAGTTAGCTCACTCATTAGGCACCCCAGGCTTTACACTTTATGCTTCCGGCTCGTATG
TTGTGTGGAATTGTGAGCGGATAACAATTTCACACAGGAAACAGCTATGACCATGATTACGCCAAGCTCA
GAATTAACCCTCACTAAAGGGA
Features (pLannotate 1.2.2; 34 found; start..end, strand, type, name):
     37..840     +  misc_feature   HA-L: left homology arm from the adeno-associated virus integration site (AAVS1) within intron 1 of the human PPP1R12C gene
    847..872     +  misc_feature   SA: splice acceptor site
    959..1558    +  CDS            PuroR: puromycin N-acetyltransferase; pac from Streptomyces alboniger; confers resistance to puromycin
   1596..1820    +  polyA_signal   bGH poly(A) signal: bovine growth hormone polyadenylation signal
   1826..2205    +  enhancer       CMV enhancer: human cytomegalovirus immediate early enhancer
   2207..2484    +  promoter       chicken β-actin promoter: No description available
   2485..3501    +  intron         chimeric intron: chimera between introns from chicken β-actin and rabbit β-globin
   3561..4634    +  CDS            HLA-E (sequence partly withheld): HLAE_HUMAN - Also known as HLA-6.2, HLAE. Experimental evidence at protein level: Swiss-Prot protein existence level 1. (Microbial infection) Upon SARS-CoV-2 infection, may contribute to functional exhaustion of cytotoxic NK cells and CD8- positive T cells (PubMed:32859121). Binds SARS-CoV-2 S/Spike protein S1-derived peptide (LQPRTFLL) expressed on the surface of lung epithelial cells, inducing NK cell exhaustion and dampening antiviral immune surveillance (PubMed:32859121). From Homo sapiens (Human).
   4680..5033    +  CDS            B2M (sequence partly withheld): B2MG_HUMAN - Experimental evidence at protein level: Swiss-Prot protein existence level 1. Component of the class I major histocompatibility complex (MHC). Involved in the presentation of peptide antigens to the immune system. Exogenously applied M.tuberculosis EsxA or EsxA-EsxB (or EsxA expressed in host) binds B2M and decreases its export to the cell surface (total protein levels do not change), probably leading to defects in class I antigen presentation (PubMed:25356553). From Homo sapiens (Human).
   5042..5066    +  misc_feature   MCS (fragment): pBluescript multiple cloning site
   5066..5654    +  misc_feature   WPRE: woodchuck hepatitis virus posttranscriptional regulatory element
   5686..6162    +  polyA_signal   hGH poly(A) signal: human growth hormone polyadenylation signal
   6186..6266    +  CDS            HBB (fragment): HBB_PONPY - Experimental evidence at transcript level: Swiss-Prot protein existence level 2. Involved in oxygen transport from the lung to the various peripheral tissues. From Pongo pygmaeus (Bornean orangutan).
   6337..6392    +  polyA_signal   β-globin poly(A) signal: rabbit β-globin polyadenylation signal (Gil and Proudfoot, 1987)
   6775..6797    -  protein_bind   lac operator (fragment): The lac repressor binds to the lac operator to inhibit transcription in E. coli. This inhibition can be relieved by adding lactose or isopropyl-β-D-thiogalactopyranoside (IPTG). lac repressor encoded by lacI
   6801..6831    -  promoter       lac promoter: promoter for the E. coli lac operon
   6846..6867    -  protein_bind   CAP binding site: CAP binding activates transcription in the presence of cAMP. E. coli catabolite activator protein
   6880..6919    -  CDS            lacI (fragment): lac repressor; lacI; The lac repressor binds to the lac operator to inhibit transcription in E. coli. This inhibition can be relieved by adding lactose or isopropyl-β-D-thiogalactopyranoside (IPTG).
   6941..7777    +  misc_feature   HA-R: right homology arm from the adeno-associated virus integration site (AAVS1) within intron 1 of the human PPP1R12C gene
   7812..7830    -  promoter       T7 promoter: promoter for bacteriophage T7 RNA polymerase
   7833..7980    +  CDS            lacZα (fragment): LacZα fragment of β-galactosidase; lacZ fragment
   7990..8293    +  CDS            ccdB (fragment): CcdB, a bacterial toxin that poisons DNA gyrase; ccdB; Plasmids containing the ccdB gene cannot be propagated in standard E. coli strains.
   8341..8610    +  CDS            tnpA (fragment): TN5P_ECOLX - Also known as tnp. Experimental evidence at protein level: Swiss-Prot protein existence level 1. Mediates transposition of transposon Tn5 by a 'cut and paste' mechanism. First, the monomeric transposase binds the 19 bp inverted DNA repeats flanking the transposon. Then, dimerization of the DNA- bound transposase creates a synaptic DNA complex. After nicking of the first DNA strand, excision of the transposon proceeds through a series of intermediates. The transposase then mediates the insertion of the transposon at a new site by strand transfer. The activity of the wild- type tran
   8642..9440    +  CDS            NeoR/KanR (fragment): aminoglycoside phosphotransferase from Tn5; aph(3')-II (or nptII); confers resistance to neomycin, kanamycin, and G418 (Geneticin®)
   9461..9511    -  misc_feature   bom (fragment): basis of mobility region from pBR322
   9538..9597    +  promoter       AmpR promoter (fragment): bla
   9690..10550   -  CDS            AmpR: β-lactamase; bla; confers resistance to ampicillin, carbenicillin, and related antibiotics
  10551..10603   -  promoter       AmpR promoter (fragment): bla
  10674..11262   +  rep_origin     ori: high-copy-number ColE1/pMB1/pBR322/pUC origin of replication
  11445..11537   +  CDS            lacI (fragment): lac repressor; lacI; The lac repressor binds to the lac operator to inhibit transcription in E. coli. This inhibition can be relieved by adding lactose or isopropyl-β-D-thiogalactopyranoside (IPTG).
  11550..11571   +  protein_bind   CAP binding site: CAP binding activates transcription in the presence of cAMP. E. coli catabolite activator protein
  11586..11616   +  promoter       lac promoter: promoter for the E. coli lac operon
  11620..11642   +  protein_bind   lac operator (fragment): The lac repressor binds to the lac operator to inhibit transcription in E. coli. This inhibition can be relieved by adding lactose or isopropyl-β-D-thiogalactopyranoside (IPTG). lac repressor encoded by lacI
  11685..11703   +  promoter       T3 promoter: promoter for bacteriophage T3 RNA polymerase
