[The description below was written by a language model from this plasmid's Addgene catalogue record and pLannotate feature annotations shown in this document.]
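Description:
pLR04_AAVS1_Donor_HLAEB2M is a homology-directed repair donor plasmid, built on an AAVS1-CAG donor backbone, for CRISPR-assisted knock-in of an HLA-E/β2-microglobulin fusion into the human AAVS1 safe-harbour locus (intron 1 of PPP1R12C). It is propagated in E. coli through a high-copy ColE1/pUC-type origin with ampicillin selection (AmpR). The backbone outside the homology arms also carries leftover fragments of lacZα, ccdB, a Tn5 transposase and NeoR/KanR, along with lac regulatory elements and T7/T3 promoters. These appear to be cloning remnants rather than functional parts of the design.

The cargo lies between left and right AAVS1 homology arms of roughly 800 bp each. Immediately after the left arm, a splice acceptor precedes a promoterless puromycin N-acetyltransferase gene ending in a bGH polyadenylation signal. This gene-trap layout means puromycin resistance should be expressed mainly when the cassette integrates correctly and is spliced into the endogenous PPP1R12C transcript, which enriches for on-target clones. Downstream, a CAG promoter (CMV enhancer, chicken β-actin promoter and chimeric intron) drives the synthetic insert, in which the HLA-E coding sequence is followed by B2M, joined by a flexible linker according to the catalogue entry. A WPRE and then hGH and rabbit β-globin polyadenylation signals support transcript stability and termination.

The stated purpose is to serve as the donor template for knocking in HLA-E fused to B2M. An AAVS1-targeting nuclease and guide are not encoded here and would have to be supplied separately. The sequenced record is 11,705 nt, shorter than the sum of the listed backbone and insert sizes, so the catalogue sizes should be treated as approximate.
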