Addgene plasmid #131089: pLR04_AAVS1_Donor_HLAEB2M
Purpose: Donor template to knock in HLA-E fused to B2M
Depositing lab: Xiaojun Lian. Depositing organization: Pennsylvania State University.
Backbone
  Vector backbone: AAVS1-CAG Donor
  Backbone size w/o insert (bp): 12133
  Vector type: Mammalian Expression, CRISPR
Growth in bacteria
  Bacterial resistance: Ampicillin, 100 μg/mL
  Growth temperature: 37°C
  Growth strain: NEB Stable
  Copy number: Unknown
Gene/Insert
  Gene/Insert name: HLA-E and B2M with flexible linker
  Species: Synthetic
  Insert size (bp): 1476
  Cloning method: Restriction Enzyme; 5′ cloning site Unknown (unknown if destroyed); 3′ cloning site Unknown (unknown if destroyed)
Terms and licenses: Academic/Nonprofit Terms; Industry Terms: Not Available to Industry
How to cite: pLR04_AAVS1_Donor_HLAEB2M was a gift from Xiaojun Lian (Addgene plasmid # 131089 ; http://n2t.net/addgene:131089 ; RRID:Addgene_131089)
