>Addgene plasmid #131089 | pLR04_AAVS1_Donor_HLAEB2M | depositor partial sequence | sequence record 251230 | Insert Sequence
ATGGTAGATGGAACCCTCCTTTTACTCCTCTCGGAGGCCCTGGCCCTTACCCAGACCTGGGCG
[828 nt withheld, positions 64-891]
GCTTCCCAGCCCACCATCCCCATCGTGGGCATCATTGCTGGCCTGGTTCTCCTTGGATCTGTGGTCTCTG
GAGCTGTGGTTGCTGCTGTGATATGGAGGAAGAAGAGCTCAGGTGGAAAAGGAGGGAGCTACTCTAAGGC
TGAGTGGAGCGACAGTGCCCAGGGGTCTGAGTCTCACAGCTTGGGAGGAGGTGGAAGCGGAGGAGGAGGA
AGCGGAGGAGGAGGTAGCTCTCGCTCCGTGGCCTTAGCTGTGCTCGCGCTACTCTCTCTTTCTGGCCTGG
AGGCT
[297 nt withheld, positions 1177-1473]
TAA
